Addgene plasmid #188631: pHR Grb2-TagBFP
Purpose: Human Grb2 C-terminally labeled with TagBFP
Depositing lab: Jared Toettcher. Depositing organization: Princeton University. Publication: pYtags enable spatiotemporal measurements of receptor tyrosine kinase signaling in living cells. Farahani PE, Yang X, Mesev EV, Fomby KA, Brumbaugh-Reed EH, Bashor CJ, Nelson CM, Toettcher JE. Elife. 2023 May 22;12:e82863. doi: 10.7554/eLife.82863. PubMed 37212240.
Backbone
  Vector backbone: pHR
  Total vector size (bp): 10347
  Vector type: Mammalian Expression, Lentiviral
Growth in bacteria
  Bacterial resistance: Ampicillin, 100 μg/mL
  Growth temperature: 37°C
  Growth strain: NEB Stable
  Copy number: Unknown
Gene/Insert
  Gene/Insert name: GRB2
  Species: H. sapiens (human), Synthetic
  Insert size (bp): 1404
  Entrez Gene: GRB2 (a.k.a. ASH, EGFRBP-GRB2, Grb3-3, MST084, MSTP084, NCKAP2)
  Promoter: SFFV
  Tag / fusion protein: TagBFP (C terminal on insert)
  Cloning method: Gibson Cloning
  Sequencing primers: 5′ ccgacagactgagtcgcccggg; 3′ ccagaggttgattatcgataagc
Terms and licenses: Academic/Nonprofit Terms; Industry Terms: Not Available to Industry
Depositor comments: Please visit https://doi.org/10.1101/2022.08.13.503850 for bioRxiv preprint.
How to cite: pHR Grb2-TagBFP was a gift from Jared Toettcher (Addgene plasmid # 188631 ; http://n2t.net/addgene:188631 ; RRID:Addgene_188631)
