[The description below was written by a language model from this plasmid's Addgene catalogue record and pLannotate feature annotations shown in this document.]
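Description:
pHR Grb2-TagBFP is an HIV-1-based lentiviral transfer plasmid built on the pHR backbone for expressing a fluorescently labelled human GRB2 adaptor protein in mammalian cells. It is propagated in E. coli through a high-copy ColE1/pUC-type origin and selected with ampicillin via the bla gene. The catalogue lists a size of about 10.3 kb, and the sequenced record is 10,397 nt.

The viral portion runs from a truncated 5' LTR through the Ψ packaging signal, partial gag and env sequence, the Rev response element and the cPPT/CTS, to a self-inactivating ΔU3 3' LTR. Together these elements allow the genomic RNA to be exported, packaged and integrated when packaging and envelope functions are supplied in trans, while limiting LTR-driven transcription after integration. Between the cPPT and the 3' LTR, the SFFV promoter drives the GRB2 coding sequence, followed after a short gap, presumably a linker, by TagBFP, a monomeric, rapidly maturing blue fluorescent protein. This gives a C-terminal fusion. A WPRE downstream enhances transcript stability and expression. No separate mammalian drug-selection cassette sits within the provirus, so transduced cells would be identified by blue fluorescence. Outside the LTRs, the backbone retains legacy remnants, including an SV40 promoter with gpt fragments, SV40 small t intron and poly(A) sequences, and pieces of tetracycline resistance, rop and bom.

The associated publication concerns live-cell reporters of receptor tyrosine kinase signalling. This is consistent with using the fusion to visualise GRB2 localisation or recruitment, although the record itself states only that the construct provides TagBFP-labelled Grb2.
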