Features (pLannotate 1.2.2; 35 found; start..end, strand, type, name):
    578..678     +  CDS            Rev (fragment): human immunodeficiency virus 1 (HIV-1) Rev protein; rev; enhances nuclear export of unspliced and incompletely spliced viral mRNAs
    715..832     +  misc_feature   cPPT/CTS: central polypurine tract and central termination sequence of HIV-1
    869..901     -  misc_feature   MCS (fragment): pBluescript multiple cloning site
    985..1392    +  promoter       SFFV promoter: spleen focus-forming virus long terminal repeat (LTR) promoter
   1458..2108    +  CDS            GRB2: GRB2_HUMAN - Also known as ASH. Experimental evidence at protein level: Swiss-Prot protein existence level 1. [Isoform 2]: Does not bind to phosphorylated epidermal growth factor receptor (EGFR) but inhibits EGF-induced transactivation of a RAS-responsive element. Acts as a dominant negative protein over GRB2 and by suppressing proliferative signals, may trigger active programmed cell death. From Homo sapiens (Human).
   2130..2828    +  CDS            TagBFP: TagBFP is a basic (constitutively fluorescent) blue fluorescent protein published in 2008, derived from Entacmaea quadricolor. It is reported to be a very rapidly-maturing monomer with very low acid sensitivity.
   2877..2907    +  misc_feature   MCS (fragment): pUC18/19 multiple cloning site
   2908..2926    +  misc_feature   MCS (fragment): pBluescript multiple cloning site
   2926..3514    +  misc_feature   WPRE: woodchuck hepatitis virus posttranscriptional regulatory element
   3515..3537    +  misc_feature   MCS (fragment): pBluescript multiple cloning site
   3554..3622    +  CDS            nef (fragment): NEF_HV1Z2 - Experimental evidence at protein level: Swiss-Prot protein existence level 1. Extracellular Nef protein targets CD4(+) T-lymphocytes for apoptosis by interacting with CXCR4 surface receptors. From Human immunodeficiency virus type 1 group M subtype D (isolate Z2/CDC-Z34) (HIV-1).
   3624..3857    +  LTR            3' LTR (ΔU3): self-inactivating 3' long terminal repeat (LTR) from HIV-1
   3882..3900    -  promoter       SP6 promoter: promoter for bacteriophage SP6 RNA polymerase
   4128..4407    +  CDS            TcR (fragment): tetracycline efflux protein; tet; confers resistance to tetracycline
   4408..4456    -  misc_feature   bom (fragment): basis of mobility region from pBR322
   4558..4593    -  CDS            rop (fragment): Rop protein, which maintains plasmids at low copy number; rop
   4688..4792    +  promoter       AmpR promoter: bla
   4793..5653    +  CDS            AmpR: β-lactamase; bla; confers resistance to ampicillin, carbenicillin, and related antibiotics
   5824..6412    +  rep_origin     ori: high-copy-number ColE1/pMB1/pBR322/pUC origin of replication
   6595..6651    +  CDS            lacI (fragment): lac repressor; lacI; The lac repressor binds to the lac operator to inhibit transcription in E. coli. This inhibition can be relieved by adding lactose or isopropyl-β-D-thiogalactopyranoside (IPTG).
   6658..6987    +  promoter       SV40 promoter: SV40 enhancer and early promoter
   7187..7306    +  CDS            gpt (fragment): XGPT_ECOLI - Also known as gpp, gxu. Experimental evidence at protein level: Swiss-Prot protein existence level 1. Purine salvage pathway enzyme that catalyzes the transfer of the ribosyl-5-phosphate group from 5-phospho-alpha-D-ribose 1- diphosphate (PRPP) to the N9 position of the 6-oxopurines guanine and xanthine to form the corresponding ribonucleotides GMP (guanosine 5'- monophosphate) and XMP (xanthosine 5'-monophosphate), with the release of PPi. To a lesser extent, also acts on hypoxanthine (PubMed:9100006, PubMed:3886014). Does not ribophosphorylate adenine (PubMed:3886014). From Esch
   7306..7641    +  CDS            gpt (fragment): XGPT_ECOLI - Also known as gpp, gxu. Experimental evidence at protein level: Swiss-Prot protein existence level 1. Purine salvage pathway enzyme that catalyzes the transfer of the ribosyl-5-phosphate group from 5-phospho-alpha-D-ribose 1- diphosphate (PRPP) to the N9 position of the 6-oxopurines guanine and xanthine to form the corresponding ribonucleotides GMP (guanosine 5'- monophosphate) and XMP (xanthosine 5'-monophosphate), with the release of PPi. To a lesser extent, also acts on hypoxanthine (PubMed:9100006, PubMed:3886014). Does not ribophosphorylate adenine (PubMed:3886014). From Esch
   7736..8041    +  CDS            frsA (fragment): FRSA_ECOLI - Also known as yafA. Experimental evidence at protein level: Swiss-Prot protein existence level 1. Catalyzes the hydrolysis of esters (PubMed:15808744). Displays esterase activity toward pNP-butyrate (PubMed:15808744). May stimulate mixed-acid fermentation by acting as a fermentation/respiration switch that down-regulates respiration and up- regulates fermentation rates (PubMed:15169777). From Escherichia coli (strain K12).
   8045..8119    +  CDS            small t antigen (fragment): SV40 (simian virus 40) small t antigen
   8121..8186    +  intron         small t intron: SV40 (simian virus 40) small t antigen intron
   8316..8336    +  CDS            SV40 NLS: nuclear localization signal of SV40 (simian virus 40) large T antigen
   8655..8738    +  CDS            large T antigen (fragment): large T antigen from SV40 (simian virus 40)
   8761..8895    +  polyA_signal   SV40 poly(A) signal: SV40 polyadenylation signal
   9062..9391    +  CDS            nef (fragment): NEF_HV1BR - Experimental evidence at protein level: Swiss-Prot protein existence level 1. Extracellular Nef protein targets CD4(+) T-lymphocytes for apoptosis by interacting with CXCR4 surface receptors (PubMed:14990729). From Human immunodeficiency virus type 1 group M subtype B (isolate BRU/LAI) (HIV-1).
   9439..9696    +  LTR            5' LTR (truncated): truncated 5' long terminal repeat (LTR) from HIV-1
   9743..9868    +  misc_feature   HIV-1 Ψ: packaging signal of human immunodeficiency virus type 1
   9852..10190   +  CDS            HIV-1 gag (fragment): gag protein from human immunodeficiency virus 1; gag
  10189..10395   +  CDS            env (fragment): ENV_HV1W1 - Experimental evidence at protein level: Swiss-Prot protein existence level 1. [Transmembrane protein gp41]: Acts as a class I viral fusion protein. Under the current model, the protein has at least 3 conformational states: pre-fusion native state, pre-hairpin intermediate state, and post-fusion hairpin state. During fusion of viral and target intracellular membranes, the coiled coil regions (heptad repeats) assume a trimer-of-hairpins structure, positioning the fusion peptide in close proximity to the C-terminal region of the ectodomain. The formation of this structure appears to d
  10365..201     +  misc_feature   RRE (across the origin): The Rev response element (RRE) of HIV-1 allows for Rev-dependent mRNA export from the nucleus to the cytoplasm.
>Addgene plasmid #188631 | pHR Grb2-TagBFP | addgene full sequence | sequence record 369471 | Addgene NGS Result
AGGAAGCACTATGGGCGCAGCGTCAATGACGCTGACGGTACAGGCCAGACAATTATTGTCTGGTATAGTG
CAGCAGCAGAACAATTTGCTGAGGGCTATTGAGGCGCAACAGCATCTGTTGCAACTCACAGTCTGGGGCA
TCAAGCAGCTCCAGGCAAGAATCCTGGCTGTGGAAAGATACCTAAAGGATCAACAGCTCCTGGGGATTTG
GGGTTGCTCTGGAAAACTCATTTGCACCACTGCTGTGCCTTGGAATGCTAGTTGGAGTAATAAATCTCTG
GAACAGATTTGGAATCACACGACCTGGATGGAGTGGGACAGAGAAATTAACAATTACACAAGCTTAATAC
ACTCCTTAATTGAAGAATCGCAAAACCAGCAAGAAAAGAATGAACAAGAATTATTGGAATTAGATAAATG
GGCAAGTTTGTGGAATTGGTTTAACATAACAAATTGGCTGTGGTATATAAAATTATTCATAATGATAGTA
GGAGGCTTGGTAGGTTTAAGAATAGTTTTTGCTGTACTTTCTATAGTGAATAGAGTTAGGCAGGGATATT
CACCATTATCGTTTCAGACCCACCTCCCAACCCCGAGGGGACCCGACAGGCCCGAAGGAATAGAAGAAGA
AGGTGGAGAGAGAGACAGAGACAGATCCATTCGATTAGTGAACGGATCTCGACGGTATCGCCAAATGGCA
GTATTCATCCACAATTTTAAAAGAAAAGGGGGGATTGGGGGGTACAGTGCAGGGGAAAGAATAGTAGACA
TAATAGCAACAGACATACAAACTAAAGAATTACAAAAACAAATTACAAAAATTCAAAATTTTCGGGTTTA
TTACAGGGACAGCAGAGATCCAGTTTGGATCGATAAGCTTGATATCGAATTCCTGCAGCCCCGATAAAAT
AAAAGATTTTATTTAGTCTCCAGAAAAAGGGGGGAATGAAAGACCCCACCTGTAGGTTTGGCAAGCTAGC
TGCAGTAACGCCATTTTGCAAGGCATGGAAAAATACCAAACCAAGAATAGAGAAGTTCAGATCAAGGGCG
GGTACATGAAAATAGCTAACGTTGGGCCAAACAGGATATCTGCGGTGAGCAGTTTCGGCCCCGGCCCGGG
GCCAAGAACAGATGGTCACCGCAGTTTCGGCCCCGGCCCGAGGCCAAGAACAGATGGTCCCCAGATATGG
CCCAACCCTCAGCAGTTTCTTAAGACCCATCAGATGTTTCCAGGCTCCCCCAAGGACCTGAAATGACCCT
GCGCCTTATTTGAATTAACCAATCAGCCTGCTTCTCGCTTCTGTTCGCGCGCTTCTGCTTCCCGAGCTCT
ATAAAAGAGCTCACAACCCCTCACTCGGCGCGCCAGTCCTCCGACAGACTGAGTCGCCCGGGGGGGATCT
GGAGCTCTCGAGAATTCTCACGCGTCAAGTGGAGCAAGGCAGGTGGACAGTGGATCCATGGAAGCCATCG
CCAAATATGACTTCAAAGCTACTGCAGACGACGAGCTGAGCTTCAAAAGGGGGGACATCCTCAAGGTTTT
GAACGAAGAATGTGATCAGAACTGGTACAAGGCAGAGCTTAATGGAAAAGACGGCTTCATTCCCAAGAAC
TACATAGAAATGAAACCACATCCGTGGTTTTTTGGCAAAATCCCCAGAGCCAAGGCAGAAGAAATGCTTA
GCAAACAGCGGCACGATGGGGCCTTTCTTATCCGAGAGAGTGAGAGCGCTCCTGGGGACTTCTCCCTCTC
TGTCAAGTTTGGAAACGATGTGCAGCACTTCAAGGTGCTCCGAGATGGAGCCGGGAAGTACTTCCTCTGG
GTGGTGAAGTTCAATTCTTTGAATGAGCTGGTGGATTATCACAGATCTACATCTGTCTCCAGAAACCAGC
AGATATTCCTGCGGGACATAGAACAGGTGCCACAGCAGCCGACATACGTCCAGGCCCTCTTTGACTTTGA
TCCCCAGGAGGATGGAGAGCTGGGCTTCCGCCGGGGAGATTTTATCCATGTCATGGATAACTCAGACCCC
AACTGGTGGAAAGGAGCTTGCCACGGGCAGACCGGCATGTTTCCCCGCAATTATGTCACCCCCGTGAACC
GGAACGTCGATATCGGATCCGGAGCTACCATGAGCGAGCTGATTAAGGAGAACATGCACATGAAGCTGTA
CATGGAGGGCACCGTGGACAACCATCACTTCAAGTGCACATCCGAGGGCGAAGGCAAGCCCTACGAGGGC
ACCCAGACCATGAGAATCAAGGTGGTCGAGGGCGGCCCTCTCCCCTTCGCCTTCGACATCCTGGCTACTA
GCTTCCTCTACGGCAGCAAGACCTTCATCAACCACACCCAGGGCATCCCCGACTTCTTCAAGCAGTCCTT
CCCTGAGGGCTTCACATGGGAGAGAGTCACCACATACGAAGACGGGGGCGTGCTGACCGCTACCCAGGAC
ACCAGCCTCCAGGACGGCTGCCTCATCTACAACGTCAAGATCAGAGGGGTGAACTTCACATCCAACGGCC
CTGTGATGCAGAAGAAAACACTCGGCTGGGAGGCCTTCACCGAGACGCTGTACCCCGCTGACGGCGGCCT
GGAAGGCAGAAACGACATGGCCCTGAAGCTCGTGGGCGGGAGCCATCTGATCGCAAACATCAAGACCACA
TATAGATCCAAGAAACCCGCTAAGAACCTCAAGATGCCTGGCGTCTACTATGTGGACTACAGACTGGAAA
GAATCAAGGAGGCCAACAACGAGACCTACGTCGAGCAGCACGAGGTGGCAGTGGCCAGATACTGCGACCT
CCCTAGCAAACTGGGGCACAAGCTTAATGCGGCCGCAACTCCCACCTGCAACATGCGTGACTGACTGAGG
CCGCGACTCTAGAGTCGACCTGCAGGCATGCAAGCTTGATATCAAGCTTATCGATAATCAACCTCTGGAT
TACAAAATTTGTGAAAGATTGACTGGTATTCTTAACTATGTTGCTCCTTTTACGCTATGTGGATACGCTG
CTTTAATGCCTTTGTATCATGCTATTGCTTCCCGTATGGCTTTCATTTTCTCCTCCTTGTATAAATCCTG
GTTGCTGTCTCTTTATGAGGAGTTGTGGCCCGTTGTCAGGCAACGTGGCGTGGTGTGCACTGTGTTTGCT
GACGCAACCCCCACTGGTTGGGGCATTGCCACCACCTGTCAGCTCCTTTCCGGGACTTTCGCTTTCCCCC
TCCCTATTGCCACGGCGGAACTCATCGCCGCCTGCCTTGCCCGCTGCTGGACAGGGGCTCGGCTGTTGGG
CACTGACAATTCCGTGGTGTTGTCGGGGAAATCATCGTCCTTTCCTTGGCTGCTCGCCTGTGTTGCCACC
TGGATTCTGCGCGGGACGTCCTTCTGCTACGTCCCTTCGGCCCTCAATCCAGCGGACCTTCCTTCCCGCG
GCCTGCTGCCGGCTCTGCGGCCTCTTCCGCGTCTTCGCCTTCGCCCTCAGACGAGTCGGATCTCCCTTTG
GGCCGCCTCCCCGCATCGATACCGTCGACCTCGAGGGAATTAATTCGAGCTCGGTACCTTTAAGACCAAT
GACTTACAAGGCAGCTGTAGATCTTAGCCACTTTTTAAAAGAAAAGGGGGGACTGGAAGGGCTAATTCAC
TCCCAACGAAGACAAGATCTGCTTTTTGCTTGTACTGGGTCTCTCTGGTTAGACCAGATCTGAGCCTGGG
AGCTCTCTGGCTAACTAGGGAACCCACTGCTTAAGCCTCAATAAAGCTTGCCTTGAGTGCTTCAAGTAGT
GTGTGCCCGTCTGTTGTGTGACTCTGGTAACTAGAGATCCCTCAGACCCTTTTAGTCAGTGTGGAAAATC
TCTAGCAGCATCTAGAATTAATTCCGTGTATTCTATAGTGTCACCTAAATCGTATGTGTATGATACATAA
GGTTATGTATTAATTGTAGCCGCGTTCTAACGACAATATGTACAAGCCTAATTGTGTAGCATCTGGCTTA
CTGAAGCAGACCCTATCATCTCTCTCGTAAACTGCCGTCAGAGTCGGTTTGGTTGGACGAACCTTCTGAG
TTTCTGGTAACGCCGTCCCGCACCCGGAAATGGTCAGCGAACCAATCAGCAGGGTCATCGCTAGCCAGAT
CCTCTACGCCGGACGCATCGTGGCCGGCATCACCGGCGCCACAGGTGCGGTTGCTGGCGCCTATATCGCC
GACATCACCGATGGGGAAGATCGGGCTCGCCACTTCGGGCTCATGAGCGCTTGTTTCGGCGTGGGTATGG
TGGCAGGCCCCGTGGCCGGGGGACTGTTGGGCGCCATCTCCTTGCATGCACCATTCCTTGCGGCGGCGGT
GCTCAACGGCCTCAACCTACTACTGGGCTGCTTCCTAATGCAGGAGTCGCATAAGGGAGAGCGTCGAATG
GTGCACTCTCAGTACAATCTGCTCTGATGCCGCATAGTTAAGCCAGCCCCGACACCCGCCAACACCCGCT
GACGCGCCCTGACGGGCTTGTCTGCTCCCGGCATCCGCTTACAGACAAGCTGTGACCGTCTCCGGGAGCT
GCATGTGTCAGAGGTTTTCACCGTCATCACCGAAACGCGCGAGACGAAAGGGCCTCGTGATACGCCTATT
TTTATAGGTTAATGTCATGATAATAATGGTTTCTTAGACGTCAGGTGGCACTTTTCGGGGAAATGTGCGC
GGAACCCCTATTTGTTTATTTTTCTAAATACATTCAAATATGTATCCGCTCATGAGACAATAACCCTGAT
AAATGCTTCAATAATATTGAAAAAGGAAGAGTATGAGTATTCAACATTTCCGTGTCGCCCTTATTCCCTT
TTTTGCGGCATTTTGCCTTCCTGTTTTTGCTCACCCAGAAACGCTGGTGAAAGTAAAAGATGCTGAAGAT
CAGTTGGGTGCACGAGTGGGTTACATCGAACTGGATCTCAACAGCGGTAAGATCCTTGAGAGTTTTCGCC
CCGAAGAACGTTTTCCAATGATGAGCACTTTTAAAGTTCTGCTATGTGGCGCGGTATTATCCCGTATTGA
CGCCGGGCAAGAGCAACTCGGTCGCCGCATACACTATTCTCAGAATGACTTGGTTGAGTACTCACCAGTC
ACAGAAAAGCATCTTACGGATGGCATGACAGTAAGAGAATTATGCAGTGCTGCCATAACCATGAGTGATA
ACACTGCGGCCAACTTACTTCTGACAACGATCGGAGGACCGAAGGAGCTAACCGCTTTTTTGCACAACAT
GGGGGATCATGTAACTCGCCTTGATCGTTGGGAACCGGAGCTGAATGAAGCCATACCAAACGACGAGCGT
GACACCACGATGCCTGTAGCAATGGCAACAACGTTGCGCAAACTATTAACTGGCGAACTACTTACTCTAG
CTTCCCGGCAACAATTAATAGACTGGATGGAGGCGGATAAAGTTGCAGGACCACTTCTGCGCTCGGCCCT
TCCGGCTGGCTGGTTTATTGCTGATAAATCTGGAGCCGGTGAGCGTGGGTCTCGCGGTATCATTGCAGCA
CTGGGGCCAGATGGTAAGCCCTCCCGTATCGTAGTTATCTACACGACGGGGAGTCAGGCAACTATGGATG
AACGAAATAGACAGATCGCTGAGATAGGTGCCTCACTGATTAAGCATTGGTAACTGTCAGACCAAGTTTA
CTCATATATACTTTAGATTGATTTAAAACTTCATTTTTAATTTAAAAGGATCTAGGTGAAGATCCTTTTT
GATAATCTCATGACCAAAATCCCTTAACGTGAGTTTTCGTTCCACTGAGCGTCAGACCCCGTAGAAAAGA
TCAAAGGATCTTCTTGAGATCCTTTTTTTCTGCGCGTAATCTGCTGCTTGCAAACAAAAAAACCACCGCT
ACCAGCGGTGGTTTGTTTGCCGGATCAAGAGCTACCAACTCTTTTTCCGAAGGTAACTGGCTTCAGCAGA
GCGCAGATACCAAATACTGTTCTTCTAGTGTAGCCGTAGTTAGGCCACCACTTCAAGAACTCTGTAGCAC
CGCCTACATACCTCGCTCTGCTAATCCTGTTACCAGTGGCTGCTGCCAGTGGCGATAAGTCGTGTCTTAC
CGGGTTGGACTCAAGACGATAGTTACCGGATAAGGCGCAGCGGTCGGGCTGAACGGGGGGTTCGTGCACA
CAGCCCAGCTTGGAGCGAACGACCTACACCGAACTGAGATACCTACAGCGTGAGCTATGAGAAAGCGCCA
CGCTTCCCGAAGGGAGAAAGGCGGACAGGTATCCGGTAAGCGGCAGGGTCGGAACAGGAGAGCGCACGAG
GGAGCTTCCAGGGGGAAACGCCTGGTATCTTTATAGTCCTGTCGGGTTTCGCCACCTCTGACTTGAGCGT
CGATTTTTGTGATGCTCGTCAGGGGGGCGGAGCCTATGGAAAAACGCCAGCAACGCGGCCTTTTTACGGT
TCCTGGCCTTTTGCTGGCCTTTTGCTCACATGTTCTTTCCTGCGTTATCCCCTGATTCTGTGGATAACCG
TATTACCGCCTTTGAGTGAGCTGATACCGCTCGCCGCAGCCGAACGACCGAGCGCAGCGAGTCAGTGAGC
GAGGAAGCGGAAGAGCGCCCAATACGCAAACCGCCTCTCCCCGCGCGTTGGCCGATTCATTAATGCAGCT
GTGGAATGTGTGTCAGTTAGGGTGTGGAAAGTCCCCAGGCTCCCCAGCAGGCAGAAGTATGCAAAGCATG
CATCTCAATTAGTCAGCAACCAGGTGTGGAAAGTCCCCAGGCTCCCCAGCAGGCAGAAGTATGCAAAGCA
TGCATCTCAATTAGTCAGCAACCATAGTCCCGCCCCTAACTCCGCCCATCCCGCCCCTAACTCCGCCCAG
TTCCGCCCATTCTCCGCCCCATGGCTGACTAATTTTTTTTATTTATGCAGAGGCCGAGGCCGCCTCGGCC
TCTGAGCTATTCCAGAAGTAGTGAGGAGGCTTTTTTGGAGGCCTAGGCTTTTGCAAAAAGCTTGGACACA
AGACAGGCTTGCGAGATATGTTTGAGAATACCACTTTATCCCGCGTCAGGGAGAGGCAGTGCGTAAAAAG
ACGCGGACTCATGTGAAATACTGGTTTTTAGTGCGCCAGATCTCTATAATCTCGCGCAACCTATTTTCCC
CTCGAACACTTTTTAAGCCGTAGATAAACAGGCTGGGACACTTCACATGAGCGAAAAATACATCGTCACC
TGGGACATGTTGCAGATCCATGCACGTAAACTCGCAAGCCGACTGATGCCTTCTGAACAATGGAAAGGCA
TTATTGCCGTAAGCCGTGGCGGTCTGTACCGGGTGCGTTACTGGCGCGTGAACTGGGTATTCGTCATGTC
GATACCGTTTGTATTTCCAGCTACGATCACGACAACCAGCGCGAGCTTAAAGTGCTGAAACGCGCAGAAG
GCGATGGCGAAGGCTTCATCGTTATTGATGACCTGGTGGATACCGGTGGTACTGCGGTTGCGATTCGTGA
AATGTATCCAAAAGCGCACTTTGTCACCATCTTCGCAAAACCGGCTGGTCGTCCGCTGGTTGATGACTAT
GTTGTTGATATCCCGCAAGATACCTGGATTGAACAGCCGTGGGATATGGGCGTCGTATTCGTCCCGCCAA
TCTCCGGTCGCTAATCTTTTCAACGCCTGGCACTGCCGGGCGTTGTTCTTTTTAACTTCAGGCGGGTTAC
AATAGTTTCCAGTAAGTATTCTGGAGGCTGCATCCATGACACAGGCAAACCTGAGCGAAACCCTGTTCAA
ACCCCGCTTTAAACATCCTGAAACCTCGACGCTAGTCCGCCGCTTTAATCACGGCGCACAACCGCCTGTG
CAGTCGGCCCTTGATGGTAAAACCATCCCTCACTGGTATCGCATGATTAACCGTCTGATGTGGATCTGGC
GCGGCATTGACCCACGCGAAATCCTCGACGTCCAGGCACGTATTGTGATGAGCGATGCCGAACGTACCGA
CGATGATTTATACGATACGGTGATTGGCTACCGTGGCGGCAACTGGATTTATGAGTGGGCCCCGGATCTT
TGTGAAGGAACCTTACTTCTGTGGTGTGACATAATTGGACAAACTACCTACAGAGATTTAAAGCTCTAAG
GTAAATATAAAATTTTTAAGTGTATAATGTGTTAAACTACTGATTCTAATTGTTTGTGTATTTTAGATTC
CAACCTATGGAACTGATGAATGGGAGCAGTGGTGGAATGCCTTTAATGAGGAAAACCTGTTTTGCTCAGA
AGAAATGCCATCTAGTGATGATGAGGCTACTGCTGACTCTCAACATTCTACTCCTCCAAAAAAGAAGAGA
AAGGTAGAAGACCCCAAGGACTTTCCTTCAGAATTGCTAAGTTTTTTGAGTCATGCTGTGTTTAGTAATA
GAACTCTTGCTTGCTTTGCTATTTACACCACAAAGGAAAAAGCTGCACTGCTATACAAGAAAATTATGGA
AAAATATTCTGTAACCTTTATAAGTAGGCATAACAGTTATAATCATAACATACTGTTTTTTCTTACTCCA
CACAGGCATAGAGTGTCTGCTATTAATAACTATGCTCAAAAATTGTGTACCTTTAGCTTTTTAATTTGTA
AAGGGGTTAATAAGGAATATTTGATGTATAGTGCCTTGACTAGAGATCATAATCAGCCATACCACATTTG
TAGAGGTTTTACTTGCTTTAAAAAACCTCCCACACCTCCCCCTGAACCTGAAACATAAAATGAATGCAAT
TGTTGTTGTTAACTTGTTTATTGCAGCTTATAATGGTTACAAATAAAGCAATAGCATCACAAATTTCACA
AATAAAGCATTTTTTTCACTGCATTCTAGTTGTGGTTTGTCCAAACTCATCAATGTATCTTATCATGTCT
GGATCAACTGGATAACTCAAGCTAACCAAAATCATCCCAAACTTCCCACCCCATACCCTATTACCACTGC
CAATTACCTGTGGTTTCATTTACTCTAAACCTGTGATTCCTCTGAATTATTTTCATTTTAAAGAAATTGT
ATTTGTTAAATATGTACTACAAACTTAGTAGTTGGAAGGGCTAATTCACTCCCAAAGAAGACAAGATATC
CTTGATCTGTGGATCTACCACACACAAGGCTACTTCCCTGATTAGCAGAACTACACACCAGGGCCAGGGG
TCAGATATCCACTGACCTTTGGATGGTGCTACAAGCTAGTACCAGTTGAGCCAGATAAGGTAGAAGAGGC
CAATAAAGGAGAGAACACCAGCTTGTTACACCCTGTGAGCCTGCATGGGATGGATGACCCGGAGAGAGAA
GTGTTAGAGTGGAGGTTTGACAGCCGCCTAGCATTTCATCACGTGGCCCGAGAGCTGCATCCGGAGTACT
TCAAGAACTGCTGATATCGAGCTTGCTACAAGGGACTTTCCGCTGGGGACTTTCCAGGGAGGCGTGGCCT
GGGCGGGACTGGGGAGTGGCGAGCCCTCAGATCCTGCATATAAGCAGCTGCTTTTTGCCTGTACTGGGTC
TCTCTGGTTAGACCAGATCTGAGCCTGGGAGCTCTCTGGCTAACTAGGGAACCCACTGCTTAAGCCTCAA
TAAAGCTTGCCTTGAGTGCTTCAAGTAGTGTGTGCCCGTCTGTTGTGTGACTCTGGTAACTAGAGATCCC
TCAGACCCTTTTAGTCAGTGTGGAAAATCTCTAGCAGTGGCGCCCGAACAGGGACTTGAAAGCGAAAGGG
AAACCAGAGGAGCTCTCTCGACGCAGGACTCGGCTTGCTGAAGCGCGCACGGCAAGAGGCGAGGGGCGGC
GACTGGTGAGTACGCCAAAAATTTTGACTAGCGGAGGCTAGAAGGAGAGAGATGGGTGCGAGAGCGTCAG
TATTAAGCGGGGGAGAATTAGATCGCGATGGGAAAAAATTCGGTTAAGGCCAGGGGGAAAGAAAAAATAT
AAATTAAAACATATAGTATGGGCAAGCAGGGAGCTAGAACGATTCGCAGTTAATCCTGGCCTGTTAGAAA
CATCAGAAGGCTGTAGACAAATACTGGGACAGCTACAACCATCCCTTCAGACAGGATCAGAAGAACTTAG
ATCATTATATAATACAGTAGCAACCCTCTATTGTGTGCATCAAAGGATAGAGATAAAAGACACCAAGGAA
GCTTTAGACAAGATAGAGGAAGAGCAAAACAAAAGTAAGACCACCGCACAGCAAGCGGCCGGCCGCTGAT
CTTCAGACCTGGAGGAGGAGATATGAGGGACAATTGGAGAAGTGAATTATATAAATATAAAGTAGTAAAA
ATTGAACCATTAGGAGTAGCACCCACCAAGGCAAAGAGAAGAGTGGTGCAGAGAGAAAAAAGAGCAGTGG
GAATAGGAGCTTTGTTCCTTGGGTTCTTGGGAGCAGC
